>Addgene plasmid #20327 | FUW-SOK | depositor full sequence | sequence record 9563 | Author sequence
GTCGACGGATCGGGAGATCTCCCGATCCCCTATGGTGCACTCTCAGTACAATCTGCTCTGATGCCGCATA
GTTAAGCCAGTATCTGCTCCCTGCTTGTGTGTTGGAGGTCGCTGAGTAGTGCGCGAGCAAAATTTAAGCT
ACAACAAGGCAAGGCTTGACCGACAATTGCATGAAGAATCTGCTTAGGGTTAGGCGTTTTGCGCTGCTTC
GCGATGTACGGGCCAGATATACGCGTTGACATTGATTATTGACTAGTTATTAATAGTAATCAATTACGGG
GTCATTAGTTCATAGCCCATATATGGAGTTCCGCGTTACATAACTTACGGTAAATGGCCCGCCTGGCTGA
CCGCCCAACGACCCCCGCCCATTGACGTCAATAATGACGTATGTTCCCATAGTAACGCCAATAGGGACTT
TCCATTGACGTCAATGGGTGGAGTATTTACGGTAAACTGCCCACTTGGCAGTACATCAAGTGTATCATAT
GCCAAGTACGCCCCCTATTGACGTCAATGACGGTAAATGGCCCGCCTGGCATTATGCCCAGTACATGACC
TTATGGGACTTTCCTACTTGGCAGTACATCTACGTATTAGTCATCGCTATTACCATGGTGATGCGGTTTT
GGCAGTACATCAATGGGCGTGGATAGCGGTTTGACTCACGGGGATTTCCAAGTCTCCACCCCATTGACGT
CAATGGGAGTTTGTTTTGGCACCAAAATCAACGGGACTTTCCAAAATGTCGTAACAACTCCGCCCCATTG
ACGCAAATGGGCGGTAGGCGTGTACGGTGGGAGGTCTATATAAGCAGCGCGTTTTGCCTGTACTGGGTCT
CTCTGGTTAGACCAGATCTGAGCCTGGGAGCTCTCTGGCTAACTAGGGAACCCACTGCTTAAGCCTCAAT
AAAGCTTGCCTTGAGTGCTTCAAGTAGTGTGTGCCCGTCTGTTGTGTGACTCTGGTAACTAGAGATCCCT
CAGACCCTTTTAGTCAGTGTGGAAAATCTCTAGCAGTGGCGCCCGAACAGGGACTTGAAAGCGAAAGGGA
AACCAGAGGAGCTCTCTCGACGCAGGACTCGGCTTGCTGAAGCGCGCACGGCAAGAGGCGAGGGGCGGCG
ACTGGTGAGTACGCCAAAAATTTTGACTAGCGGAGGCTAGAAGGAGAGAGATGGGTGCGAGAGCGTCAGT
ATTAAGCGGGGGAGAATTAGATCGCGATGGGAAAAAATTCGGTTAAGGCCAGGGGGAAAGAAAAAATATA
AATTAAAACATATAGTATGGGCAAGCAGGGAGCTAGAACGATTCGCAGTTAATCCTGGCCTGTTAGAAAC
ATCAGAAGGCTGTAGACAAATACTGGGACAGCTACAACCATCCCTTCAGACAGGATCAGAAGAACTTAGA
TCATTATATAATACAGTAGCAACCCTCTATTGTGTGCATCAAAGGATAGAGATAAAAGACACCAAGGAAG
CTTTAGACAAGATAGAGGAAGAGCAAAACAAAAGTAAGACCACCGCACAGCAAGCGGCCGGCCGCGCTGA
TCTTCAGACCTGGAGGAGGAGATATGAGGGACAATTGGAGAAGTGAATTATATAAATATAAAGTAGTAAA
AATTGAACCATTAGGAGTAGCACCCACCAAGGCAAAGAGAAGAGTGGTGCAGAGAGAAAAAAGAGCAGTG
GGAATAGGAGCTTTGTTCCTTGGGTTCTTGGGAGCAGCAGGAAGCACTATGGGCGCAGCGTCAATGACGC
TGACGGTACAGGCCAGACAATTATTGTCTGGTATAGTGCAGCAGCAGAACAATTTGCTGAGGGCTATTGA
GGCGCAACAGCATCTGTTGCAACTCACAGTCTGGGGCATCAAGCAGCTCCAGGCAAGAATCCTGGCTGTG
GAAAGATACCTAAAGGATCAACAGCTCCTGGGGATTTGGGGTTGCTCTGGAAAACTCATTTGCACCACTG
CTGTGCCTTGGAATGCTAGTTGGAGTAATAAATCTCTGGAACAGATTTGGAATCACACGACCTGGATGGA
GTGGGACAGAGAAATTAACAATTACACAAGCTTAATACACTCCTTAATTGAAGAATCGCAAAACCAGCAA
GAAAAGAATGAACAAGAATTATTGGAATTAGATAAATGGGCAAGTTTGTGGAATTGGTTTAACATAACAA
ATTGGCTGTGGTATATAAAATTATTCATAATGATAGTAGGAGGCTTGGTAGGTTTAAGAATAGTTTTTGC
TGTACTTTCTATAGTGAATAGAGTTAGGCAGGGATATTCACCATTATCGTTTCAGACCCACCTCCCAACC
CCGAGGGGACCCGACAGGCCCGAAGGAATAGAAGAAGAAGGTGGAGAGAGAGACAGAGACAGATCCATTC
GATTAGTGAACGGATCGGCACTGCGTGCGCCAATTCTGCAGACAAATGGCAGTATTCATCCACAATTTTA
AAAGAAAAGGGGGGATTGGGGGGTACAGTGCAGGGGAAAGAATAGTAGACATAATAGCAACAGACATACA
AACTAAAGAATTACAAAAACAAATTACAAAAATTCAAAATTTTCGGGTTTATTACAGGGACAGCAGAGAT
CCAGTTTGGTTAGTACCGGGCCCGCTCTAGTCGAGGTCGACGGTATCGATAAGCTCGCTTCACGAGATTC
CAGCAGGTCGAGGGACCTAATAACTTCGTATAGCATACATTATACGAAGTTATATTAAGGGTTCCAAGCT
TAAGCGGCCTAACCCGTGTCGGCTCCAGATCTGGCCTCCGCGCCGGGTTTTGGCGCCTCCCGCGGGCGCC
CCCCTCCTCACGGCGAGCGCTGCCACGTCAGACGAAGGGCGCAGCGAGCGTCCTGATCCTTCCGCCCGGA
CGCTCAGGACAGCGGCCCGCTGCTCATAAGACTCGGCCTTAGAACCCCAGTATCAGCAGAAGGACATTTT
AGGACGGGACTTGGGTGACTCTAGGGCACTGGTTTTCTTTCCAGAGAGCGGAACAGGCGAGGAAAAGTAG
TCCCTTCTCGGCGATTCTGCGGAGGGATCTCCGTGGGGCGGTGAACGCCGATGATTATATAAGGACGCGC
CGGGTGTGGCACAGCTAGTTCCGTCGCAGCCGGGATTTGGGTCGCGGTTCTTGTTTGTGGATCGCTGTGA
TCGTCACTTGGTGAGTAGCGGGCTGCTGGGCTGGCCGGGGCTTTCGTGGCCGCCGGGCCGCTCGGTGGGA
CGGAAGCGTGTGGAGAGACCGCCAAGGGCTGTAGTCTGGGTCCGCGAGCAAGGTTGCCCTGAACTGGGGG
TTGGGGGGAGCGCAGCAAAATGGCGGCTGTTCCCGAGTCTTGAATGGAAGACGCTTGTGAGGCGGGCTGT
GAGGTCGTTGAAACAAGGTGGGGGGCATGGTGGGCGGCAAGAACCCAAGGTCTTGAGGCCTTCGCTAATG
CGGGAAAGCTCTTATTCGGGTGAGATGGGCTGGGGCACCATCTGGGGACCCTGACGTGAAGTTTGTCACT
GACTGGAGAACTCGGTTTGTCGTCTGTTGCGGGGGCGGCAGTTATGGCGGTGCCGTTGGGCAGTGCACCC
GTACCTTTGGGAGCGCGCGCCCTCGTCGTGTCGTGACGTCACCCGTTCTGTTGGCTTATAATGCAGGGTG
GGGCCACCTGCCGGTAGGTGTGCGGTAGGCTTTTCTCCGTCGCAGGACGCAGGGTTCGGGCCTAGGGTAG
GCTCTCCTGAATCGACAGGCGCCGGACCTCTGGTGAGGGGAGGGATAAGTGAGGCGTCAGTTTCTTTGGT
CGGTTTTATGTACCTATCTTCTTAAGTAGCTGAAGCTCCGGTTTTGAACTATGCGCTCGGGGTTGGCGAG
TGTGTTTTGTGAAGTTTTTTAGGCACCTTTTGAAATGTAATCATTTGGGTCAATATGTAATTTTCAGTGT
TAGACTAGTAAATTGTCCGCTAAATTCTGGCCGTTTTTGGCTTTTTTGTTAGACGAAGCTTGGGCTGCAG
GTCGACTCTAGAGAATTCGCCACCATGTATAACATGATGGAGACGGAGCTGAAGCCGCCGGGCCCGCAGC
AAGCTTCGGGGGGCGGCGGCGGAGGAGGCAACGCCACGGCGGCGGCGACCGGCGGCAACCAGAAGAACAG
CCCGGACCGCGTCAAGAGGCCCATGAACGCCTTCATGGTATGGTCCCGGGGGCAGCGGCGTAAGATGGCC
CAGGAGAACCCCAAGATGCACAACTCGGAGATCAGCAAGCGCCTGGGCGCGGAGTGGAAACTTTTGTCCG
AGACCGAGAAGCGGCCGTTCATCGACGAGGCCAAGCGGCTGCGCGCTCTGCACATGAAGGAGCACCCGGA
TTATAAATACCGGCCGCGGCGGAAAACCAAGACGCTCATGAAGAAGGATAAGTACACGCTTCCCGGAGGC
TTGCTGGCCCCCGGCGGGAACAGCATGGCGAGCGGGGTTGGGGTGGGCGCCGGCCTGGGTGCGGGCGTGA
ACCAGCGCATGGACAGCTACGCGCACATGAACGGCTGGAGCAACGGCAGCTACAGCATGATGCAGGAGCA
GCTGGGCTACCCGCAGCACCCGGGCCTCAACGCTCACGGCGCGGCACAGATGCAACCGATGCACCGCTAC
GACGTCAGCGCCCTGCAGTACAACTCCATGACCAGCTCGCAGACCTACATGAACGGCTCGCCCACCTACA
GCATGTCCTACTCGCAGCAGGGCACCCCCGGTATGGCGCTGGGCTCCATGGGCTCTGTGGTCAAGTCCGA
GGCCAGCTCCAGCCCCCCCGTGGTTACCTCTTCCTCCCACTCCAGGGCGCCCTGCCAGGCCGGGGACCTC
CGGGACATGATCAGCATGTACCTCCCCGGCGCCGAGGTGCCGGAGCCCGCTGCGCCCAGTAGACTGCACA
TGGCCCAGCACTACCAGAGCGGCCCGGTGCCCGGCACGGCCATTAACGGCACACTGCCCCTGTCGCACAT
GGCTAGCGGCAGCGGCCCGGTGAAACAGACTTTGAATTTTGACCTTCTCAAGTTGGCGGGAGACGTCGAG
TCCAACCCTGGGCCCGCATGCATGGCTGGACACCTGGCTTCAGACTTCGCCTTCTCACCCCCACCAGGTG
GGGGTGATGGGTCAGCAGGGCTGGAGCCGGGCTGGGTGGATCCTCGAACCTGGCTAAGCTTCCAAGGGCC
TCCAGGTGGGCCTGGAATCGGACCAGGCTCAGAGGTATTGGGGATCTCCCCATGTCCGCCCGCATACGAG
TTCTGCGGAGGGATGGCATACTGTGGACCTCAGGTTGGACTGGGCCTAGTCCCCCAAGTTGGCGTGGAGA
CTTTGCAGCCTGAGGGCCAGGCAGGAGCACGAGTGGAAAGCAACTCAGAGGGAACCTCCTCTGAGCCCTG
TGCCGACCGCCCCAATGCCGTGAAGTTGGAGAAGGTGGAACCAACTCCCGAGGAGTCCCAGGACATGAAA
GCCCTGCAGAAGGAGCTAGAACAGTTTGCCAAGCTGCTGAAGCAGAAGAGGATCACCTTGGGGTACACCC
AGGCCGACGTGGGGCTCACCCTGGGCGTTCTCTTTGGAAAGGTGTTCAGCCAGACCACCATCTGTCGCTT
CGAGGCCTTGCAGCTCAGCCTTAAGAACATGTGTAAGCTGCGGCCCCTGCTGGAGAAGTGGGTGGAGGAA
GCCGACAACAATGAGAACCTTCAGGAGATATGCAAATCGGAGACCCTGGTGCAGGCCCGGAAGAGAAAGC
GAACTAGCATTGAGAACCGTGTGAGGTGGAGTCTGGAGACCATGTTTCTGAAGTGCCCGAAGCCCTCCCT
ACAGCAGATCACTCACATCGCCAATCAGCTTGGGCTAGAGAAGGATGTGGTTCGAGTATGGTTCTGTAAC
CGGCGCCAGAAGGGCAAAAGATCAAGTATTGAGTATTCCCAACGAGAAGAGTATGAGGCTACAGGGACAC
CTTTCCCAGGGGGGGCTGTATCCTTTCCTCTGCCCCCAGGTCCCCACTTTGGCACCCCAGGCTATGGAAG
CCCCCACTTCACCACACTCTACTCAGTCCCTTTTCCTGAGGGCGAGGCCTTTCCCTCTGTTCCCGTCACT
GCTCTGGGCTCTCCCATGCATTCAAACGCATGCGGCTCCGGCGAGGGCAGGGGAAGTCTTCTAACATGCG
GGGACGTGGAGGAAAATCCCGGCCCACTCGAGATGAGGCAGCCACCTGGCGAGTCTGACATGGCTGTCAG
CGACGCTCTGCTCCCGTCCTTCTCCACGTTCGCGTCCGGCCCGGCGGGAAGGGAGAAGACACTGCGTCCA
GCAGGTGCCCCGACTAACCGTTGGCGTGAGGAACTCTCTCACATGAAGCGACTTCCCCCACTTCCCGGCC
GCCCCTACGACCTGGCGGCGACGGTGGCCACAGACCTGGAGAGTGGCGGAGCTGGTGCAGCTTGCAGCAG
TAACAACCCGGCCCTCCTAGCCCGGAGGGAGACCGAGGAGTTCAACGACCTCCTGGACCTAGACTTTATC
CTTTCCAACTCGCTAACCCACCAGGAATCGGTGGCCGCCACCGTGACCACCTCGGCGTCAGCTTCATCCT
CGTCTTCCCCAGCGAGCAGCGGCCCTGCCAGCGCGCCCTCCACCTGCAGCTTCAGCTATCCGATCCGGGC
CGGGGGTGACCCGGGCGTGGCTGCCAGCAACACAGGTGGAGGGCTCCTCTACAGCCGAGAATCTGCGCCA
CCTCCCACGGCCCCCTTCAACCTGGCGGACATCAATGACGTGAGCCCCTCGGGCGGCTTCGTGGCTGAGC
TCCTGCGGCCGGAGTTGGACCCAGTATACATTCCGCCACAGCAGCCTCAGCCGCCAGGTGGCGGGCTGAT
GGGCAAGTTTGTGCTGAAGGCGTCTCTGACCACCCCTGGCAGCGAGTACAGCAGCCCTTCGGTCATCAGT
GTTAGCAAAGGAAGCCCAGACGGCAGCCACCCCGTGGTAGTGGCGCCCTACAGCGGTGGCCCGCCGCGCA
TGTGCCCCAAGATTAAGCAAGAGGCGGTCCCGTCCTGCACGGTCAGCCGGTCCCTAGAGGCCCATTTGAG
CGCTGGACCCCAGCTCAGCAACGGCCACCGGCCCAACACACACGACTTCCCCCTGGGGCGGCAGCTCCCC
ACCAGGACTACCCCTACACTGAGTCCCGAGGAACTGCTGAACAGCAGGGACTGTCACCCTGGCCTGCCTC
TTCCCCCAGGATTCCATCCCCATCCGGGGCCCAACTACCCTCCTTTCCTGCCAGACCAGATGCAGTCACA
AGTCCCCTCTCTCCATTATCAAGAGCTCATGCCACCGGGTTCCTGCCTGCCAGAGGAGCCCAAGCCAAAG
AGGGGAAGAAGGTCGTGGCCCCGGAAAAGAACAGCCACCCACACTTGTGACTATGCAGGCTGTGGCAAAA
CCTATACCAAGAGTTCTCATCTCAAGGCACACCTGCGAACTCACACAGGCGAGAAACCTTACCACTGTGA
CTGGGACGGCTGTGGGTGGAAATTCGCCCGCTCCGATGAACTGACCAGGCACTACCGCAAACACACAGGG
CACCGGCCCTTTCAGTGCCAGAAGTGCGACAGGGCCTTTTCCAGGTCGGACCACCTTGCCTTACACATGA
AGAGGCACTTTTAACTCGAGGGCTCGGGCCAGTGTACTAATTATGCTCTCTTGAAATTGGCTGGAGATGT
TGAGAGCAACCCAGGTCCCGGCGCGCCGAATTCGTCGAGGGACCTAATAACTTCGTATAGCATACATTAT
ACGAAGTTATACATGTTTAAGGGTTCCGGTTCCACTAGGTACAATTCGATATCAAGCTTATCGATAATCA
ACCTCTGGATTACAAAATTTGTGAAAGATTGACTGGTATTCTTAACTATGTTGCTCCTTTTACGCTATGT
GGATACGCTGCTTTAATGCCTTTGTATCATGCTATTGCTTCCCGTATGGCTTTCATTTTCTCCTCCTTGT
ATAAATCCTGGTTGCTGTCTCTTTATGAGGAGTTGTGGCCCGTTGTCAGGCAACGTGGCGTGGTGTGCAC
TGTGTTTGCTGACGCAACCCCCACTGGTTGGGGCATTGCCACCACCTGTCAGCTCCTTTCCGGGACTTTC
GCTTTCCCCCTCCCTATTGCCACGGCGGAACTCATCGCCGCCTGCCTTGCCCGCTGCTGGACAGGGGCTC
GGCTGTTGGGCACTGACAATTCCGTGGTGTTGTCGGGGAAATCATCGTCCTTTCCTTGGCTGCTCGCCTG
TGTTGCCACCTGGATTCTGCGCGGGACGTCCTTCTGCTACGTCCCTTCGGCCCTCAATCCAGCGGACCTT
CCTTCCCGCGGCCTGCTGCCGGCTCTGCGGCCTCTTCCGCGTCTTCGCCTTCGCCCTCAGACGAGTCGGA
TCTCCCTTTGGGCCGCCTCCCCGCATCGATACCGTCGACCTCGATCGAGACCTAGAAAAACATGGAGCAA
TCACAAGTAGCAATACAGCAGCTACCAATGCTGATTGTGCCTGGCTAGAAGCACAAGAGGAGGAGGAGGT
GGGTTTTCCAGTCACACCTCAGGTACCTTTAAGACCAATGACTTACAAGGCAGCTGTAGATCTTAGCCAC
TTTTTAAAAGAAAAGGGGGGACTGGAAGGGCTAATTCACTCCCAACGAAGACAAGATATCCTTGATCTGT
GGATCTACCACACACAAGGCTACTTCCCTGATTGGCAGAACTACACACCAGGGCCAGGGATCAGATATCC
ACTGACCTTTGGATGGTGCTACAAGCTAGTACCAGTTGAGCAAGAGAAGGTAGAAGAAGCCAATGAAGGA
GAGAACACCCGCTTGTTACACCCTGTGAGCCTGCATGGGATGGATGACCCGGAGAGAGAAGTATTAGAGT
GGAGGTTTGACAGCCGCCTAGCATTTCATCACATGGCCCGAGAGCTGCATCCGGACTGTACTGGGTCTCT
CTGGTTAGACCAGATCTGAGCCTGGGAGCTCTCTGGCTAACTAGGGAACCCACTGCTTAAGCCTCAATAA
AGCTTGCCTTGAGTGCTTCAAGTAGTGTGTGCCCGTCTGTTGTGTGACTCTGGTAACTAGAGATCCCTCA
GACCCTTTTAGTCAGTGTGGAAAATCTCTAGCAGCATGTGAGCAAAAGGCCAGCAAAAGGCCAGGAACCG
TAAAAAGGCCGCGTTGCTGGCGTTTTTCCATAGGCTCCGCCCCCCTGACGAGCATCACAAAAATCGACGC
TCAAGTCAGAGGTGGCGAAACCCGACAGGACTATAAAGATACCAGGCGTTTCCCCCTGGAAGCTCCCTCG
TGCGCTCTCCTGTTCCGACCCTGCCGCTTACCGGATACCTGTCCGCCTTTCTCCCTTCGGGAAGCGTGGC
GCTTTCTCATAGCTCACGCTGTAGGTATCTCAGTTCGGTGTAGGTCGTTCGCTCCAAGCTGGGCTGTGTG
CACGAACCCCCCGTTCAGCCCGACCGCTGCGCCTTATCCGGTAACTATCGTCTTGAGTCCAACCCGGTAA
GACACGACTTATCGCCACTGGCAGCAGCCACTGGTAACAGGATTAGCAGAGCGAGGTATGTAGGCGGTGC
TACAGAGTTCTTGAAGTGGTGGCCTAACTACGGCTACACTAGAAGAACAGTATTTGGTATCTGCGCTCTG
CTGAAGCCAGTTACCTTCGGAAAAAGAGTTGGTAGCTCTTGATCCGGCAAACAAACCACCGCTGGTAGCG
GTGGTTTTTTTGTTTGCAAGCAGCAGATTACGCGCAGAAAAAAAGGATCTCAAGAAGATCCTTTGATCTT
TTCTACGGGGTCTGACGCTCAGTGGAACGAAAACTCACGTTAAGGGATTTTGGTCATGAGATTATCAAAA
AGGATCTTCACCTAGATCCTTTTAAATTAAAAATGAAGTTTTAAATCAATCTAAAGTATATATGAGTAAA
CTTGGTCTGACAGTTACCAATGCTTAATCAGTGAGGCACCTATCTCAGCGATCTGTCTATTTCGTTCATC
CATAGTTGCCTGACTCCCCGTCGTGTAGATAACTACGATACGGGAGGGCTTACCATCTGGCCCCAGTGCT
GCAATGATACCGCGAGACCCACGCTCACCGGCTCCAGATTTATCAGCAATAAACCAGCCAGCCGGAAGGG
CCGAGCGCAGAAGTGGTCCTGCAACTTTATCCGCCTCCATCCAGTCTATTAATTGTTGCCGGGAAGCTAG
AGTAAGTAGTTCGCCAGTTAATAGTTTGCGCAACGTTGTTGCCATTGCTACAGGCATCGTGGTGTCACGC
TCGTCGTTTGGTATGGCTTCATTCAGCTCCGGTTCCCAACGATCAAGGCGAGTTACATGATCCCCCATGT
TGTGCAAAAAAGCGGTTAGCTCCTTCGGTCCTCCGATCGTTGTCAGAAGTAAGTTGGCCGCAGTGTTATC
ACTCATGGTTATGGCAGCACTGCATAATTCTCTTACTGTCATGCCATCCGTAAGATGCTTTTCTGTGACT
GGTGAGTACTCAACCAAGTCATTCTGAGAATAGTGTATGCGGCGACCGAGTTGCTCTTGCCCGGCGTCAA
TACGGGATAATACCGCGCCACATAGCAGAACTTTAAAAGTGCTCATCATTGGAAAACGTTCTTCGGGGCG
AAAACTCTCAAGGATCTTACCGCTGTTGAGATCCAGTTCGATGTAACCCACTCGTGCACCCAACTGATCT
TCAGCATCTTTTACTTTCACCAGCGTTTCTGGGTGAGCAAAAACAGGAAGGCAAAATGCCGCAAAAAAGG
GAATAAGGGCGACACGGAAATGTTGAATACTCATACTCTTCCTTTTTCAATATTATTGAAGCATTTATCA
GGGTTATTGTCTCATGAGCGGATACATATTTGAATGTATTTAGAAAAATAAACAAATAGGGGTTCCGCGC
ACATTTCCCCGAAAAGTGCCACCTGAC
Features (pLannotate 1.2.2; 28 found; start..end, strand, type, name):
     31..83      -  misc_feature   bom (fragment): basis of mobility region from pBR322
    238..617     +  enhancer       CMV enhancer: human cytomegalovirus immediate early enhancer
    618..817     +  promoter       CMV promoter: human cytomegalovirus (CMV) immediate early promoter
    835..1015    +  LTR            5' LTR (truncated): truncated 5' long terminal repeat (LTR) from HIV-1
   1062..1187    +  misc_feature   HIV-1 Ψ: packaging signal of human immunodeficiency virus type 1
   1171..1509    +  CDS            HIV-1 gag (fragment): gag protein from human immunodeficiency virus 1; gag
   1686..1919    +  misc_feature   RRE: The Rev response element (RRE) of HIV-1 allows for Rev-dependent mRNA export from the nucleus to the cytoplasm.
   2296..2396    +  CDS            Rev (fragment): human immunodeficiency virus 1 (HIV-1) Rev protein; rev; enhances nuclear export of unspliced and incompletely spliced viral mRNAs
   2446..2563    +  misc_feature   cPPT/CTS: central polypurine tract and central termination sequence of HIV-1
   2621..2645    -  misc_feature   MCS (fragment): pBluescript multiple cloning site
   2680..2713    +  protein_bind   loxP: Cre-mediated recombination occurs in the 8-bp core sequence (GCATACAT). Cre recombinase
   2763..3974    +  promoter       UbC promoter: human ubiquitin C promoter
   3985..4003    -  misc_feature   MCS (fragment): pUC18/19 multiple cloning site
   4015..4971    +  CDS            Sox2: SOX2_MOUSE - Also known as Sox-2. Experimental evidence at protein level: Swiss-Prot protein existence level 1. Transcription factor that forms a trimeric complex with POU5F1 (OCT3/4) on DNA and controls the expression of a number of genes involved in embryonic development such as YES1, FGF4, UTF1 and ZFP206 (PubMed:15863505, PubMed:17097055, PubMed:19740739). Binds to the proximal enhancer region of NANOG (PubMed:15863505). Critical for early embryogenesis and for embryonic stem cell pluripotency (By similarity). Downstream SRRT target that mediates the promotion of neural stem cell self-rene
   4990..5055    +  CDS            F2A: 2A peptide from foot-and-mouth disease virus polyprotein Eukaryotic ribosomes fail to insert a peptide bond between the Gly and Pro residues, yielding separate polypeptides.
   5062..6117    +  CDS            Pou5f1: PO5F1_MOUSE - Also known as Oct-3, Oct-4, Otf-3, Otf3. Experimental evidence at protein level: Swiss-Prot protein existence level 1. Transcription factor that binds to the octamer motif (5'- ATTTGCAT-3') (PubMed:1972777, PubMed:1690859, PubMed:1967980, PubMed:17525163, PubMed:23376973). Forms a trimeric complex with SOX2 or SOX15 on DNA and controls the expression of a number of genes involved in embryonic development such as YES1, FGF4, UTF1 and ZFP206 (PubMed:15863505, PubMed:17097055, PubMed:17496161, PubMed:19740739). Critical for early embryogenesis and for embryonic stem cell pluripotenc
   6133..6185    +  CDS            T2A (fragment): 2A peptide from Thosea asigna virus capsid protein Eukaryotic ribosomes fail to insert a peptide bond between the Gly and Pro residues, yielding separate polypeptides.
   6193..7641    +  CDS            Klf4: KLF4_MOUSE - Also known as Ezf, Gklf, Zie. Experimental evidence at protein level: Swiss-Prot protein existence level 1. Transcription factor; can act both as activator and as repressor. Binds the 5'-CACCC-3' core sequence. Binds to the promoter region of its own gene and can activate its own transcription. Regulates the expression of key transcription factors during embryonic development. Plays an important role in maintaining embryonic stem cells, and in preventing their differentiation. Required for establishing the barrier function of the skin and for postnatal maturation and maintenance o
   7660..7719    +  CDS            E2A: 2A peptide from equine rhinitis A virus polyprotein Eukaryotic ribosomes fail to insert a peptide bond between the Gly and Pro residues, yielding separate polypeptides.
   7747..7780    +  protein_bind   loxP: Cre-mediated recombination occurs in the 8-bp core sequence (GCATACAT). Cre recombinase
   7813..7836    +  misc_feature   MCS (fragment): pBluescript multiple cloning site
   7836..8424    +  misc_feature   WPRE: woodchuck hepatitis virus posttranscriptional regulatory element
   8425..8444    +  misc_feature   MCS (fragment): pBluescript multiple cloning site
   8446..8946    +  CDS            nef (fragment): NEF_HV1LA - Experimental evidence at protein level: Swiss-Prot protein existence level 1. Extracellular Nef protein targets CD4(+) T-lymphocytes for apoptosis by interacting with CXCR4 surface receptors. From Human immunodeficiency virus type 1 group M subtype B (isolate Lai) (HIV-1).
   8953..9133    +  LTR            5' LTR (truncated): truncated 5' long terminal repeat (LTR) from HIV-1
   9195..9783    -  rep_origin     ori: high-copy-number ColE1/pMB1/pBR322/pUC origin of replication
   9954..10814   -  CDS            AmpR: β-lactamase; bla; confers resistance to ampicillin, carbenicillin, and related antibiotics
  10815..10919   -  promoter       AmpR promoter: bla
