[The description below was written by a language model from this plasmid's Addgene catalogue record and pLannotate feature annotations shown in this document.]
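Description:
FUW-SOK is a lentiviral mammalian expression plasmid built on the FUW (Lenti-Lox-Ubi) backbone and carrying a polycistronic reprogramming cassette. It is propagated in E. coli as a high-copy plasmid through a ColE1/pUC-type origin, with ampicillin selection from the β-lactamase gene. The viral portion follows an HIV-1-derived transfer-vector layout. A CMV enhancer/promoter is fused to a truncated 5' LTR to drive genomic RNA production in packaging cells. This is followed by the Ψ packaging signal with a partial gag fragment, the Rev response element for Rev-dependent nuclear export, and the cPPT/CTS element. Downstream of the payload sit a WPRE, which enhances transcript stability and expression, a nef fragment, and a second truncated LTR. No mammalian selection marker or reporter is annotated.

The catalogue entry leaves the insert field blank, but the feature table shows the payload. The human ubiquitin C promoter drives a single open reading frame encoding mouse Sox2, Pou5f1 (Oct4) and Klf4, in that order, which matches the "SOK" name. The coding regions are joined by F2A and T2A peptides, whose ribosomal skipping yields separate proteins from one transcript. An E2A sequence follows Klf4 with no annotated coding sequence after it. The record does not explain this. Two loxP sites in the same orientation flank the UbC promoter and the whole cassette, so Cre recombinase should be able to excise them from the integrated provirus. The insert was cloned through retained EcoRI sites. In line with the associated publication on single-vector reprogramming of murine and human somatic cells, the construct delivers three reprogramming factors constitutively, without c-Myc.
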