Addgene plasmid #20327: FUW-SOK
Depositing lab: Rudolf Jaenisch. Depositing organization: Whitehead Institute for Biomedical Research. Publication: Reprogramming of murine and human somatic cells using a single polycistronic vector. Carey BW, Markoulaki S, Hanna J, Saha K, Gao Q, Mitalipova M, Jaenisch R. Proc Natl Acad Sci U S A. 2009 Jan 6. 106(1):157-62. 10.1073/pnas.0811426106 PubMed 19109433.
Backbone
  Vector backbone: FUW (Lenti-Lox-Ubi)
  Backbone manufacturer: homemade
  Backbone size w/o insert (bp): 7222
  Vector type: Mammalian Expression, Lentiviral
Growth in bacteria
  Bacterial resistance: Ampicillin, 100 μg/mL
  Growth temperature: 37°C
  Growth strain: Stbl3
  Growth instructions: TOP10, 37C
  Copy number: High Copy
Gene/Insert
  Cloning method: Restriction Enzyme; 5′ cloning site EcoRI (not destroyed); 3′ cloning site EcoRI (not destroyed)
  Sequencing primers: 5′ ACTTTGCAGCCTGAGGGCCA
Terms and licenses: Academic/Nonprofit Terms; Industry Terms: Not Available to Industry
How to cite: FUW-SOK was a gift from Rudolf Jaenisch (Addgene plasmid # 20327 ; http://n2t.net/addgene:20327 ; RRID:Addgene_20327)
