>Addgene plasmid #20327 | FUW-SOK | addgene partial sequence | sequence record 71443 | hUBCpro-F 5'-TGAAGCTCCGGTTTTGAACT-3'
AGTTTTTTAGGCACCTTTTGAAATGTAATCATTTGGGTCAATATGTAATTTTCAGTGTTAGACTAGTAAA
TTGTCCGCTAAATTCTGGCCGTTTTTGGCTTTTTTGTTAGACGAAGCTTGGGCTGCAGGTCGACTCTAGA
GAATTCGCCACCATGTATAACATGATGGAGACGGAGCTGAAGCCGCCGGGCCCGCAGCAAGCTTCGGGGG
GCGGCGGCGGAGGAGGCAACGCCACGGCGGCGGCGACCGGCGGCAACCAGAAGAACAGCCCGGACCGCGT
CAAGAGGCCCATGAACGCCTTCATGGTATGGTCCCGGGGGCAGCGGCGTAAGATGGCCCAGGAGAACCCC
AAGATGCACAACTCGGAGATCAGCAAGCGCCTGGGCGCGGAGTGGAAACTTTTGTCCGAGACCGAGAAGC
GGCCGTTCATCGACGAGGCCAAGCGGCTGCGCGCTCTGCACATGAAGGAGCACCCGGATTATAAATACCG
GCCGCGGCGGAAAACCAAGACGCTCATGAAGAAGGATAAGTACACGCTTCCCGGAGGCTTGCTGGCCCCC
GGCGGGAACAGCATGGCGAGCGGGGTTGGGGTGGGCGCCGGCCTGGGTGCGGGCGTGAACCAGCGCATGG
ACAGCTACGCGCACATGAACGGCTGGAGCAACGGCAGCTACAGCATGATGCAGGAGCAGCTGGGCTACCC
GCAGCACCCGGGCCTCAACGCTCACGGCGCGGCACAGATGCAACCGATGCACCGCTACGACGTCAGCGCC
CTGCAGTACAACTCCATGACCAGCTCGCAGACCTACATGAACGGCTCGCCCACCTACAGCATGTCCTACT
CGCAGCAGGGCACCCCCGGTATGGCGCTGGGCTCCATGGGCTCTGTGGTCA
