>Addgene plasmid #20327 | FUW-SOK | addgene partial sequence | sequence record 71609 | mOct4-R 5'-cttggaagcttagccaggtt
GGACTCGACGTCTCCCGCCAACTTGAGAAGGTCAAAATTCAAAGTCTGTTTCACCGGGCCGCTGCCGCTA
GCCATGTGCGACAGGGGCAGTGTGCCGTTAATGGCCGTGCCGGGCACCGGGCCGCTCTGGTAGTGCTGGG
CCATGTGCAGTCTACTGGGCGCAGCGGGCTCCGGCACCTCGGCGCCGGGGAGGTACATGCTGATCATGTC
CCGGAGGTCCCCGGCCTGGCAGGGCGCCCTGGAGTGGGAGGAAGAGGTAACCACGGGGGGGCTGGAGCTG
GCCTCGGACTTGACCACAGAGCCCATGGAGCCCAGCGCCATACCGGGGGTGCCCTGCTGCGAGTAGGACA
TGCTGTAGGTGGGCGAGCCGTTCATGTAGGTCTGCGAGCTGGTCATGGAGTTGTACTGCAGGGCGCTGAC
GTCGTAGCGGTGCATCGGTTGCATCTGTGCCGCGCCGTGAGCGTTGAGGCCCGGGTGCTGCGGGTAGCCC
AGCTGCTCCTGCATCATGCTGTAGCTGCCGTTGCTCCAGCCGTTCATGTGCGCGTAGCTGTCCATGCGCT
GGTTCACGCCCGCACCCAGGCCGGCGCCCACCCCAACCCCGCTCGCCATGCTGTTCCCGCCGGGGGCCAG
CAAGCCTCCGGGAAGCGTGTACTTATCCTTCTTCATGAGCGTCTTGGTTTTCCGCCGCGGCCGGTATTTA
TAATCCGGGTGCTCCTTCATGTGC
