>Addgene plasmid #20327 | FUW-SOK | addgene partial sequence | sequence record 72601 | WPRE-R 5'-CATAGCGTAAAAGGAGCAACA-3'
TTCCAATTTTGTAATCCAGAGGTTGATTATCGATAAGCTTGATATCGAATTGTACCTAGTGGAACCGGAA
CCCTTAAACATGTATAACTTCGTATAATGTATGCTATACGAAGTTATTAGGTCCCTCGACGAATTCGGCG
CGCCGGGACCTGGGTTGCTCTCAACATCTCCAGCCAATTTCAAGAGAGCATAATTAGTACACTGGCCCGA
GCCCTCGAGTTAAAAGTGCCTCTTCATGTGTAAGGCAAGGTGGTCCGACCTGGAAAAGGCCCTGTCGCAC
TTCTGGCACTGAAAGGGCCGGTGCCCTGTGTGTTTGCGGTAGTGCCTGGTCAGTTCATCGGAGCGGGCGA
ATTTCCACCCACAGCCGTCCCAGTCACAGTGGTAAGGTTTCTCGCCTGTGTGAGTTCGCAGGTGTGCCTT
GAGATGAGAACTCTTGGTATAGGTTTTGCCACAGCCTGCATAGTCACAAGTGTGGGTGGCTGTTCTTTTC
CGGGGCCACGACCTTCTTCCCCTCTTTGGCTTGGGCTCCTCTGGCAGGCAGGAACCCGGTGGCATGAGCT
CTTGATAATGGAGAGAGGGGACTTGTGACTGCATCTGGTCTGGCAGGAAAGGAGGGTAGTTGGGCCCCGG
ATGGGGATGGAATCCTGGGGGAAGAGGCAGGCCAGGGTGACAGTCCCTGCTGTTCAGCAGTTCCTCGGGA
CTCAGTGTAGGGGTAGTCCTGGTGGGGAGCTGCCGCCCCAGGGGGAAGTCGTGTGTGTTGGGCCGGTGGC
CGTTGCTGAGCTGGGGTCCAGCGCTCAAATGGGCCTCTAGGGACCGGCTGACCGTGCAGG
